>Addgene plasmid #83099 | pLX304 LacZ-V5 blast | depositor partial sequence | sequence record 158357 | pDONR223_LacZ
GTCGTTTTACAACGTCGTGACTGGGAAAACCCTGGCGTTACCCAACTTAATCGCCTTGCAGCACATCCCC
CTTTCGCCAGCTGGCGTAATAGCGAAGAGGCCCGCACCGATCGCCCTTCCCAACAGTTGCGCAGCCTGAA
TGGCGAATGGCGCTTTGCCTGGTTTCCGGCACCAGAAGCGGTGCCGGAAAGCTGGCTGGAGTGCGATCTT
CCTGAGGCCGATACTGTCGTCGTCCCCTCAAACTGGCAGATGCACGGTTACGATGCGCCCATCTACACCA
ACGTGACCTATCCCATTACGGTCAATCCGCCGTTTGTTCCCACGGAGAATCCGACGGGTTGTTACTCGCT
CACATTTAATGTTGATGAAAGCTGGCTACAGGAAGGCCAGACGCGAATTATTTTTGATGGCGTTAACTCG
GCGTTTCATCTGTGGTGCAACGGGCGCTGGGTCGGTTACGGCCAGGACAGTCGTTTGCCGTCTGAATTTG
ACCTGAGCGCATTTTTACGCGCCGGAGAAAACCGCCTCGCGGTGATGGTGCTGCGCTGGAGTGACGGCAG
TTATCTGGAAGATCAGGATATGTGGCGGATGAGCGGCATTTTCCGTGACGTCTCGTTGCTGCATAAACCG
ACTACACAAATCAGCGATTTCCATGTTGCCACTCGCTTTAATGATGATTTCAGCCGCGCTGTACTGGAGG
CTGAAGTTCAGATGTGCGGCGAGTTGCGTGACTACCTACGGGTAACAGTTTCTTTATGGCAGGGTGAAAC
GCAGGTCGCCAGCGGCACCGCGCCTTTCGGCGGTGAAATTATCGATGAGCGTGGTGGTTATGCCGATCGC
GTCACACTACGTCTGAACGTCGAAAACCCGAAACTGTGGAGCGCCGAAATCCCGAATCTCTATCGTGCGG
TGGTTGAACTGCACACCGCCGACGGCACGCTGATTGAAGCAGAAGCCTGCGATGTCGGTTTCCGCGAGGT
GCGGATTGAAAATGGTCTGCTGCTGCTGAACGGCAAGCCGTTGCTGATTCGAGGCGTTAACCGTCACGAG
CATCATCCTCTGCATGGTCAGGTCATGGATGAGCAGACGATGGTGCAGGATATCCTGCTGATGAAGCAGA
ACAACTTTAACGCCGTGCGCTGTTCGCATTATCCGAACCATCCGCTGTGGTACACGCTGTGCGACCGCTA
CGGCCTGTATGTGGTGGATGAAGCCAATATTGAAACCCACGGCATGGTGCCAATGAATCGTCTGACCGAT
GATCCGCGCTGGCTACCGGCGATGAGCGAACGCGTAACGCGAATGGTGCAGCGCGATCGTAATCACCCGA
GTGTGATCATCTGGTCGCTGGGGAATGAATCAGGCCACGGCGCTAATCACGACGCGCTGTATCGCTGGAT
CAAATCTGTCGATCCTTCCCGCCCGGTGCAGTATGAAGGCGGCGGAGCCGACACCACGGCCACCGATATT
ATTTGCCCGATGTACGCGCGCGTGGATGAAGACCAGCCCTTCCCGGCTGTGCCGAAATGGTCCATCAAAA
AATGGCTTTCGCTACCTGGAGAGACGCGCCCGCTGATCCTTTGCGAATACGCCCACGCGATGGGTAACAG
TCTTGGCGGTTTCGCTAAATACTGGCAGGCGTTTCGTCAGTATCCCCGTTTACAGGGCGGCTTCGTCTGG
GACTGGGTGGATCAGTCGCTGATTAAATATGATGAAAACGGCAACCCGTGGTCGGCTTACGGCGGTGATT
TTGGCGATACGCCGAACGATCGCCAGTTCTGTATGAACGGTCTGGTCTTTGCCGACCGCACGCCGCATCC
AGCGCTGACGGAAGCAAAACACCAGCAGCAGTTTTTCCAGTTCCGTTTATCCGGGCAAACCATCGAAGTG
ACCAGCGAATACCTGTTCCGTCATAGCGATAACGAGCTCCTGCACTGGATGGTGGCGCTGGATGGTAAGC
CGCTGGCAAGCGGTGAAGTGCCTCTGGATGTCGCTCCACAAGGTAAACAGTTGATTGAACTGCCTGAACT
ACCGCAGCCGGAGAGCGCCGGGCAACTCTGGCTCACAGTACGCGTAGTGCAACCGAACGCGACCGCATGG
TCAGAAGCCGGCCACATCAGCGCCTGGCAGCAGTGGCGTCTGGCGGAAAACCTCAGTGTGACGCTCCCCG
CCGCGTCCCACGCCATCCCGCATCTGACCACCAGCGAAATGGATTTTTGCATCGAGCTGGGTAATAAGCG
TTGGCAATTTAACCGCCAGTCAGGCTTTCTTTCACAGATGTGGATTGGCGATAAAAAACAACTGCTGACG
CCGCTGCGCGATCAGTTCACCCGTGCACCGCTGGATAACGACATTGGCGTAAGTGAAGCGACCCGCATTG
ACCCTAACGCCTGGGTCGAACGCTGGAAGGCGGCGGGCCATTACCAGGCCGAAGCAGCGTTGTTGCAGTG
CACGGCAGATACACTTGCTGACGCGGTGCTGATTACGACCGCTCACGCGTGGCAGCATCAGGGGAAAACC
TTATTTATCAGCCGGAAAACCTACCGGATTGATGGTAGTGGTCAAATGGCGATTACCGTTGATGTTGAAG
TGGCGAGCGATACACCGCATCCGGCGCGGATTGGCCTGAACTGCCAGCTGGCGCAGGTAGCAGAGCGGGT
AAACTGGCTCGGATTAGGGCCGCAAGAAAACTATCCCGACCGCCTTACTGCCGCCTGTTTTGACCGCTGG
GATCTGCCATTGTCAGACATGTATACCCCGTACGTCTTCCCGAGCGAAAACGGTCTGCGCTGCGGGACGC
GCGAATTGAATTATGGCCCACACCAGTGGCGCGGCGACTTCCAGTTCAACATCAGCCGCTACAGTCAACA
GCAACTGATGGAAACCAGCCATCGCCATCTGCTGCACGCGGAAGAAGGCACATGGCTGAATATCGACGGT
TTCCATATGGGGATTGGTGGAGACGACTCCTGGAGCCCGTCAGTATCGGCGGAATTACAGCTGAGCGCCG
GTCGCTACCATTACCAGTTGGTCTGGTGTCAAAAA
