>Addgene plasmid #83099 | pLX304 LacZ-V5 blast | addgene partial sequence | sequence record 161922 | CMV-F 5'-CGCAAATGGGCGGTAGGCGTG-3'
ACTGTCGGGATCAACAAGTTTGTACAAAAAAGTTGGCACCATGATAGATCCCGTCGTTTTACAACGTCGT
GACTGGGAAAACCCTGGCGTTACCCAACTTAATCGCCTTGCAGCACATCCCCCTTTCGCCAGCTGGCGTA
ATAGCGAAGAGGCCCGCACCGATCGCCCTTCCCAACAGTTGCGCAGCCTGAATGGCGAATGGCGCTTTGC
CTGGTTTCCGGCACCAGAAGCGGTGCCGGAAAGCTGGCTGGAGTGCGATCTTCCTGAGGCCGATACTGTC
GTCGTCCCCTCAAACTGGCAGATGCACGGTTACGATGCGCCCATCTACACCAACGTGACCTATCCCATTA
CGGTCAATCCGCCGTTTGTTCCCACGGAGAATCCGACGGGTTGTTACTCGCTCACATTTAATGTTGATGA
AAGCTGGCTACAGGAAGGCCAGACGCGAATTATTTTTGATGGCGTTAACTCGGCGTTTCATCTGTGGTGC
AACGGGCGCTGGGTCGGTTACGGCCAGGACAGTCGTTTGCCGTCTGAATTTGACCTGAGCGCATTTTTAC
GCGCCGGAGAAAACCGCCTCGCGGTGATGGTGCTGCGCTGGAGTGACGGCAGTTATCTGGAAGATCAGGA
TATGTGGCGGATGAGCGGCATTTTCCGTGACGTCTCGTTGCTGCATAAACCGACTACACAAATCAGCGAT
TTCCATGTTGC
