>Addgene plasmid #83099 | pLX304 LacZ-V5 blast | addgene partial sequence | sequence record 161924 | WPRE-R 5'-CATAGCGTAAAAGGAGCAACA-3'
ATCCAGAGGTTGATTGTCGACTTAACGCGCCACCGGTTAGCGCTAGCTCATTACTACGTAGAATCGAGAC
CGAGGAGAGGGTTAGGGATAGGCTTACCAACCACTTTGTACAAGAAAGTTGGCAAACCGGTACGCGTAGA
ATCGAGACCGAGGAGAGGGTTAGGGATAGGCTTACCTTCGAACCGCGGGCCCTCTAGACTCGAGCGGCCG
CCACTGTGCTGGATATCAACCACTTTGTACAAGAAAGCTGGGTCGGCGCGCCCACCCTTAGTTTTTTGAC
ACCAGACCAACTGGTAATGGTAGCGACCGGCGCTCAGCTGTAATTCCGCCGATACTGACGGGCTCCAGGA
GTCGTCTCCACCAATCCCCATATGGAAACCGTCGATATTCAGCCATGTGCCTTCTTCCGCGTGCAGCAGA
TGGCGATGGCTGGTTTCCATCAGTTGCTGTTGACTGTAGCGGCTGATGTTGAACTGGAAGTCGCCGCGCC
ACTGGTGTGGGCCATAATTCAATTCGCGCGTCCCGCAGCGCAGACCGTTTTCGCTCGGGAAGACGTACGG
GGTATACATGTCTGACAATGGCAGATCCCAGCGGTCAAAACAGGCGGCAGTAAGGCGGTCGGGATAGTTT
TCTTGCGGCCCTAATCCGAGCCAGTTTACCCGCTCTGCTACCTGCGCCAGCTGGCAGTTCAGGCCAATCC
GCGCCGGATGCGGTGTATCGCTCGCCACTTCAACATCAACGGTAATCGCCATTTGACCACTACCATCAAT
CCGGTAGGTT
