[The description below was written by a language model from this plasmid's Addgene catalogue record.]
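Description:
pLX304 LacZ-V5 blast is a lentiviral mammalian expression plasmid built on the pLX304 Gateway destination backbone (about 9.4 kb without insert). It is designed for constitutive, stable expression of LacZ in transduced cells. It is propagated in bacteria under ampicillin selection as a low-copy plasmid. The recorded host is a recombination-deficient strain of the kind typically used to keep the repeated long terminal repeat sequences of lentiviral vectors intact. In mammalian cells, transduced populations are selected with blasticidin.

The payload is a LacZ open reading frame of roughly 3.2 kb. It was transferred by Gateway recombination from a pDONR223 LacZ entry clone, so the coding sequence is expected to be flanked by the attB recombination scars left by that reaction. The insert is fused in frame to a C-terminal V5 epitope supplied by the backbone. The record lists this as a 2x V5 tag, which allows detection with anti-V5 antibodies. The promoter is not stated explicitly, and no feature table is provided. However, the sequencing primers listed (a CMV forward primer upstream and a WPRE reverse primer downstream) suggest that the insert sits between a CMV promoter and a woodchuck hepatitis virus post-transcriptional regulatory element, which enhances transcript stability and expression. The promoter driving the blasticidin resistance gene is also not given.

The record describes the plasmid only as a tool for stable expression of V5-tagged LacZ. Constructs of this kind commonly serve as a non-specific, tag-matched control alongside other pLX304 open reading frame clones, and the associated publication concerns GDF11 in triple-negative breast cancer.
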