Addgene plasmid #83099: pLX304 LacZ-V5 blast
Purpose: Lentiviral vector for constitutive expression of LacZ with C-terminal V5 tag
Depositing lab: Kevin Janes. Depositing organization: University of Virginia. Publication: Tumor-Suppressor Inactivation of GDF11 Occurs by Precursor Sequestration in Triple-Negative Breast Cancer. Bajikar SS, Wang CC, Borten MA, Pereira EJ, Atkins KA, Janes KA. Dev Cell. 2017 Nov 20;43(4):418-435.e13. doi: 10.1016/j.devcel.2017.10.027. PubMed 29161592.
Backbone
  Vector backbone: pLX304
  Backbone manufacturer: Addgene #25890
  Backbone size w/o insert (bp): 9377
  Vector type: Mammalian Expression, Lentiviral
  Selectable markers: Blasticidin
Growth in bacteria
  Bacterial resistance: Ampicillin, 100 μg/mL
  Growth temperature: 37°C
  Growth strain: NEB Stable
  Copy number: Low Copy
Gene/Insert
  Gene/Insert name: LacZ
  Insert size (bp): 3207
  Tag / fusion protein: 2x V5 tag (C terminal on backbone)
  Cloning method: Gateway Cloning
  Sequencing primers: 5′ CMV-F; 3′ WPRE-R
Resource information
  A portion of this plasmid was derived from a plasmid made by: pDONR223_LacZ (Addgene #25893)
Terms and licenses: Academic/Nonprofit Terms; Industry Terms: Not Available to Industry
Depositor comments: Plasmid for stable expression of LacZ with C-terminal V5 tag.
How to cite: pLX304 LacZ-V5 blast was a gift from Kevin Janes (Addgene plasmid # 83099 ; http://n2t.net/addgene:83099 ; RRID:Addgene_83099)
